Addgene plasmid #18843: pAG416GPD-Cerulean-YPT52
Depositing lab: Susan Lindquist. Depositing organization: Whitehead Institute for Biomedical Research. Publication: The Parkinson's disease protein alpha-synuclein disrupts cellular Rab homeostasis. Gitler AD, Bevis BJ, Shorter J, Strathearn KE, Hamamichi S, Su LJ, Caldwell KA, Caldwell GA, Rochet JC, McCaffery JM, Barlowe C, Lindquist S. Proc Natl Acad Sci U S A. 2008 Jan 8. 105(1):145-50. 10.1073/pnas.0710685105 PubMed 18162536.
Backbone
  Vector backbone: pAG416GPD
  Backbone manufacturer: pRS416
  Backbone size w/o insert (bp): 7497
  Vector type: Yeast Expression
Growth in bacteria
  Bacterial resistance: Ampicillin, 100 μg/mL
  Growth temperature: 37°C
  Growth strain: DH5alpha
  Copy number: Unknown
Gene/Insert
  Gene/Insert name: YPT52
  Species: S. cerevisiae (budding yeast)
  Insert size (bp): 704
  Entrez Gene: YPT52 (a.k.a. YKR014C)
  Tag / fusion protein: Cerulean (N terminal on insert)
  Cloning method: Restriction Enzyme; 5′ cloning site GATEWAY CLONING (not destroyed); 3′ cloning site GATEWAY CLONING (not destroyed)
  Sequencing primers: 5′ EGFP-C
Terms and licenses: Academic/Nonprofit Terms; Industry Terms: Not Available to Industry
How to cite: pAG416GPD-Cerulean-YPT52 was a gift from Susan Lindquist (Addgene plasmid # 18843 ; http://n2t.net/addgene:18843 ; RRID:Addgene_18843)
