[The description below was written by a language model from this plasmid's Addgene catalogue record.]
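Description:
pAG416GPD-Cerulean-YPT52 is a yeast expression plasmid built on the pAG416GPD backbone, a Gateway-compatible derivative of the pRS416 shuttle vector series. The backbone is listed at about 7.5 kb without the insert. It is propagated in E. coli under ampicillin selection. No feature table accompanies the record, so the yeast replication and selection elements are not explicitly listed. By the standard naming convention of the pRS/pAG series, "416" indicates a low-copy centromeric (CEN/ARS) plasmid with a URA3 auxotrophic marker, and "GPD" indicates the strong constitutive glyceraldehyde-3-phosphate dehydrogenase promoter driving the insert. These points are inferred from the name rather than stated in the catalogue fields.

The payload is the Saccharomyces cerevisiae gene YPT52 (YKR014C), an insert of roughly 700 bp that encodes a Rab-family small GTPase. It was introduced by Gateway recombination cloning, although the method field nominally says restriction enzyme, and the recombination sites flanking the insert are retained. Cerulean, a cyan fluorescent protein variant, is fused to the N terminus of Ypt52. This placement leaves the C terminus free, which matters for Rab proteins because their C-terminal prenylation is needed for membrane association. The construct therefore gives constitutive expression of a fluorescently tagged Rab in budding yeast, allowing its localisation to be followed in living cells by microscopy. The associated publication concerns disruption of cellular Rab homeostasis by the Parkinson's disease protein alpha-synuclein. This suggests the plasmid served as one of a set of tagged Rab reporters for examining how alpha-synuclein affects Rab distribution and vesicle trafficking in a yeast model.
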