>Addgene plasmid #18843 | pAG416GPD-Cerulean-YPT52 | addgene partial sequence | sequence record 24733 | EGFP-C 5'-CATGGTCCTGCTGGAGTTCGTG-3'
CCCGGGCCCTCGGCAGGACGAGCTGTCAAGGGTGGACCAGGTGGTGGACATCAAACAAGTTTGTACAAAA
AAGCAGGCTTCCAGCTGACCACCATGTTGCAATTTAAACTAGTTTTATTGGGTGACTCATCCGTGGGTAA
ATCTTCCATTGTTCATCGTTTTGTTAAGGATACATTCGATGAACTACGTGAAAGTACGATTGGTGCTGCT
TTTTTATCTCAATCAATCACTATTCACCCAAACGATGGTAATGAAACAAAGGATGTCGTTATAAAATTTG
AAATCTGGGATACTGCTGGTCAAGAAAGATACAAGTCATTGGCACCAATGTATTATAGAAACGCTAATGC
AGCATTAGTTGTTTATGACATTACGCAGGAAGATTCACTACAAAAGGCAAGGAACTGGGTTGATGAGCTG
AAAAATAAGGTAGGCGACGACGACTTGGTTATTTATTTACTGGGGAACAAAGTGGATTTATGTCAAGAAA
CGCCTAGCACTGAGACAAGCCCAGATTCAAACGAAGGTGGAGATGAAGAACAAAAAGTAAGAGCAATTAG
CACTGAAGAAGCGAAACAGTACGCACAAGAACAAGGGTTGCTGTTCCGAGAAGTTAGTGCTAAGACAGGT
GAAGGGGTATNNNTNNTNGANNNGGNTTGGNGNTGAATTCTTNCCNNTTAAAAAGANNNNNNAATCCCTA
CAAANCATCGGGGGGNACGGCAGNGNNNTTTNGGGNNNNTNTTTTTNGGGGCCCCCCCCNANAATGACCC
CTCTTGTGCATNGN
